Addgene plasmid #222830: pHEE-R-kan5A
Purpose: (Empty Backbone) CRISPR/Cas9 for multi-gene knockout in Arabidopsis (RPS5A promoter, kanamycin and red fluorescent seed selection)
Depositing lab: Hidenori Takeuchi. Depositing organization: Nagoya University.
Backbone
  Vector backbone: pHEE401E
  Vector type: CRISPR
  Selectable markers: mCherry
Growth in bacteria
  Bacterial resistance: Kanamycin, 50 μg/mL
  Growth temperature: 37°C
  Growth strain: DH5alpha
  Copy number: High Copy
Gene/Insert
  Gene/Insert name: None
Terms and licenses: Academic/Nonprofit Terms; Industry Terms: Not Available to Industry
Depositor comments: RPS5A promoter (from A. thaliana (mustard weed))
How to cite: pHEE-R-kan5A was a gift from Hidenori Takeuchi (Addgene plasmid # 222830 ; http://n2t.net/addgene:222830 ; RRID:Addgene_222830)
