[The description below was written by a language model from this plasmid's Addgene catalogue record and pLannotate feature annotations shown in this document.]
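Description:
pHEE-R-kan5A is an empty-backbone binary T-DNA vector derived from pHEE401E, built for CRISPR/Cas9-mediated multi-gene knockout in Arabidopsis. The backbone carries a high-copy ColE1/pUC-type origin with a bom site for propagation in E. coli, together with the pVS1 oriV, RepA and StaA functions that support replication and stable maintenance in Agrobacterium. Bacterial selection is by kanamycin through an aphA-3 KanR gene located outside the T-DNA borders.

Between the nopaline-type right and left border repeats lie three functional units. The first is an mCherry coding sequence followed by a CaMV poly(A) signal, which provides the red fluorescent seed marker described in the catalogue entry; the promoter driving it is not annotated in the feature table. The second is the guide RNA region, where a spectinomycin/streptomycin resistance (aadA) fragment with integron-derived sequences sits just upstream of an S. pyogenes gRNA scaffold. This probably acts as a replaceable stuffer that is swapped for one or more user-supplied guide cassettes, though the record does not spell out the cloning scheme or name the guide promoter. The third is a FLAG-tagged S. pyogenes Cas9 terminated by the pea rbcS-E9 terminator. According to the depositor it is driven by the A. thaliana RPS5A promoter; the genomic region upstream of Cas9 is annotated only as fragments matching the Arabidopsis HST gene, which may reflect neighbouring genomic sequence within that promoter fragment. An enhanced CaMV 35S promoter driving NeoR/KanR (nptII) with a CaMV poly(A) signal gives kanamycin selection of transformed plants.

The combination of plant kanamycin resistance and seed fluorescence allows transformants to be picked and, in principle, transgene-free edited progeny to be identified later by loss of red fluorescence.
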