Features (pLannotate 1.2.2; 31 found; start..end, strand, type, name):
      1..25      -  misc_feature   RB T-DNA repeat: right border repeat from nopaline C58 T-DNA
    424..460     +  ncRNA          PK1-TEV CVMV: Accession: RF01102 - 5'-leader pseudoknot of TEV/CVMV
    531..1238    +  CDS            mCherry: mCherry is a basic (constitutively fluorescent) red fluorescent protein published in 2004, derived from Discosoma sp.. It is reported to be a very rapidly-maturing monomer with low acid sensitivity.
   1308..1465    +  polyA_signal   CaMV poly(A) signal (fragment): cauliflower mosaic virus polyadenylation signal
   1919..1942    +  promoter       Pc promoter (fragment): intI1 (promoter lies within the coding sequence); class 1 integron promoter
   2118..2174    +  CDS            GmR (fragment): gentamycin acetyltransferase; aacC1; confers resistance to gentamycin
   2185..2972    +  CDS            SmR (fragment): aminoglycoside adenylyltransferase (Murphy, 1985); aadA; confers resistance to spectinomycin and streptomycin
   3124..3199    +  misc_RNA       gRNA scaffold: guide RNA scaffold for the Streptococcus pyogenes CRISPR/Cas9 system
   3432..3803    +  CDS            HST (fragment): HSTC_ARATH - Also known as HPT2, VTE2-2. Experimental evidence at protein level: Swiss-Prot protein existence level 1. Involved in the synthesis of plastoquinone-9. Can use both homogentisic acid and 2,5-dihydroxyphenylacetic acid gamma-lactone as prenyl acceptors, and solanesyl diphosphate > farnesyl diphosphate > geranylgeranyl diphosphate >> phytyl diphosphate as prenyl donors. Do not catalyze the decardoxylation of homogentisate uncoupled from prenylation. From Arabidopsis thaliana (Mouse-ear cress).
   3955..4038    +  CDS            HST (fragment): HSTC_ARATH - Also known as HPT2, VTE2-2. Experimental evidence at protein level: Swiss-Prot protein existence level 1. Involved in the synthesis of plastoquinone-9. Can use both homogentisic acid and 2,5-dihydroxyphenylacetic acid gamma-lactone as prenyl acceptors, and solanesyl diphosphate > farnesyl diphosphate > geranylgeranyl diphosphate >> phytyl diphosphate as prenyl donors. Do not catalyze the decardoxylation of homogentisate uncoupled from prenylation. From Arabidopsis thaliana (Mouse-ear cress).
   4304..4378    +  CDS            HST (fragment): HSTC_ARATH - Also known as HPT2, VTE2-2. Experimental evidence at protein level: Swiss-Prot protein existence level 1. Involved in the synthesis of plastoquinone-9. Can use both homogentisic acid and 2,5-dihydroxyphenylacetic acid gamma-lactone as prenyl acceptors, and solanesyl diphosphate > farnesyl diphosphate > geranylgeranyl diphosphate >> phytyl diphosphate as prenyl donors. Do not catalyze the decardoxylation of homogentisate uncoupled from prenylation. From Arabidopsis thaliana (Mouse-ear cress).
   5118..5137    +  CDS            2xFLAG (fragment): two tandem FLAG® epitope tags
   5193..9293    +  CDS            cas9: CAS9_STRP1 - Also known as csn1 From Streptococcus pyogenes serotype M1.
   9351..9974    +  terminator     E9 terminator: terminator and polyadenylation signal from the pea rbcS-E9 gene
  10009..10031   -  protein_bind   lac operator (fragment): The lac repressor binds to the lac operator to inhibit transcription in E. coli. This inhibition can be relieved by adding lactose or isopropyl-β-D-thiogalactopyranoside (IPTG). lac repressor encoded by lacI
  10035..10065   -  promoter       lac promoter: promoter for the E. coli lac operon
  10080..10101   -  protein_bind   CAP binding site: CAP binding activates transcription in the presence of cAMP. E. coli catabolite activator protein
  10114..10202   -  CDS            lacI (fragment): lac repressor; lacI; The lac repressor binds to the lac operator to inhibit transcription in E. coli. This inhibition can be relieved by adding lactose or isopropyl-β-D-thiogalactopyranoside (IPTG).
  10292..10968   +  promoter       CaMV 35S promoter (enhanced): cauliflower mosaic virus 35S promoter with a duplicated enhancer region
  11036..11828   +  CDS            NeoR/KanR (fragment): aminoglycoside phosphotransferase from Tn5; aph(3')-II (or nptII); confers resistance to neomycin, kanamycin, and G418 (Geneticin®)
  11885..12059   +  polyA_signal   CaMV poly(A) signal: cauliflower mosaic virus polyadenylation signal
  12137..12161   -  misc_feature   LB T-DNA repeat: left border repeat from nopaline C58 T-DNA
  12586..13380   +  CDS            KanR: aminoglycoside phosphotransferase; aphA-3; confers resistance to kanamycin
  14648..14717   +  ncRNA          RNA-OUT: Accession: RF00240 - RNA-OUT
  14805..15393   +  rep_origin     ori: high-copy-number ColE1/pMB1/pBR322/pUC origin of replication
  15579..15719   -  misc_feature   bom: basis of mobility region from pBR322
  15821..15860   -  CDS            rop (fragment): Rop protein, which maintains plasmids at low copy number; rop
  16063..16257   -  rep_origin     pVS1 oriV: origin of replication for the Pseudomonas plasmid pVS1 (Heeb et al., 2000)
  16323..17396   -  CDS            pVS1 RepA: replication protein from the Pseudomonas plasmid pVS1 (Heeb et al., 2000)
  17825..18454   -  CDS            pVS1 StaA: stability protein from the Pseudomonas plasmid pVS1 (Heeb et al., 2000)
  19014..19415   -  CDS            Y4CG_SINFN (fragment): Protein inferred from homology: Swiss-Prot protein existence level 3. From Sinorhizobium fredii (strain NBRC 101917 / NGR234).
>Addgene plasmid #222830 | pHEE-R-kan5A | addgene full sequence | sequence record 446480 | Addgene NGS Result
GTTTACCCGCCAATATATCCTGTCAAACACTGATAGTTTCTTGAAACCAAATTAACATAGGGTTTTTATT
TAAATAAAAGTTTAACCTTCTTTTTAAAAAATTGTTCATAGTGTCATGTCAGAACAAGAGCTACAAATCA
CACATAGCATGCATAAGCGGAGCTATGATGAGTGGTATTGTTTTGTTCGTCACTTGTCACTCTTTTCCAA
CACATAATCCCGACAACAACGTAAGAGCATCTCTCTCTCTCCACACACACTCATGCATGCATGCATTCTT
ACACGTGATTGCCATGCAAATCTCCTTTCTCACCTATAAATACAAACCAACCCTTCACTACACTCTTCAC
TCAAACCAAAACAAGAAAACATACACAAATAGCAAAACAAGGGCGAATTCTCAACACAACATATACAAAA
CAAACGAATCTCAAGCAATCAAGCATTCTACTTCTATTGCAGCAATTTAAATCATTTCTTTTAAAGCAAA
AGCAATTTTCTGAAAATTTTCACCATTTACGAACGATAGCATGGTGAGCAAGGGCGAGGAGGATAACATG
GCCATCATCAAGGAGTTCATGCGCTTCAAGGTGCACATGGAGGGCTCCGTGAACGGCCACGAGTTCGAGA
TCGAGGGCGAGGGCGAGGGCCGCCCCTACGAGGGCACCCAGACCGCCAAGCTGAAGGTGACCAAGGGTGG
CCCCCTGCCCTTCGCCTGGGACATCCTGTCCCCTCAGTTCATGTACGGCTCCAAGGCCTACGTGAAGCAC
CCCGCCGACATCCCCGACTACTTGAAGCTGTCCTTCCCCGAGGGCTTCAAGTGGGAGCGCGTGATGAACT
TCGAGGACGGCGGCGTGGTGACCGTGACCCAGGACTCCTCCCTGCAGGACGGCGAGTTCATCTACAAGGT
GAAGCTGCGCGGCACCAACTTCCCCTCCGACGGCCCCGTAATGCAGAAGAAGACCATGGGCTGGGAGGCC
TCCTCCGAGCGGATGTACCCCGAGGACGGCGCCCTGAAGGGCGAGATCAAGCAGAGGCTGAAGCTGAAGG
ACGGCGGCCACTACGACGCTGAGGTCAAGACCACCTACAAGGCCAAGAAGCCCGTGCAGCTGCCCGGCGC
CTACAACGTCAACATCAAGTTGGACATCACCTCCCACAACGAGGACTACACCATCGTGGAACAGTACGAA
CGCGCCGAGGGCCGCCACTCCACCGGCGGCATGGACGAGCTGTACAAGAAGGACGAGCTGTAAGCGCCGC
CCGGCTGCATCGCTGAAATCACCAGTCTCTCTCTACAAATCTATCTCTCTCTATAATAATGTGTGAGTAG
TTCCCAGATAAGGGAATTAGGGTTCTTATAGGGTTTCGCTCATGTGTTGAGCATATAAGAAACCCTTAGT
ATGTATTTGTATTTGTAAAATACTTCTATCAATAAAATTTCTAATTCCTAAAACCAAAATCCAGTGGTAC
CAAGCTTCGACTTGCCTTCCGCACAATACATCATTTCTTCTTAGCTTTTTTTCTTCTTCTTCGTTCATAC
AGTTTTTTTTTGTTTATCAGCTTACATTTTCTTGAACCGTAGCTTTCGTTTTCTTCTTTTTAACTTTCCA
TTCGGAGTTTTTGTATCTTGTTTCATAGTTTGTCCCAGGATTAGAATGATTAGGCATCGAACCTTCAAGA
ATTTGATTGAATAAAACATCTTCATTCTTAAGATATGAAGATAATCTTCAAAAGGCCCCTGGGAATCTGA
AAGAAGAGAAGCAGGCCCATTTATATGGGAAAGAACAATAGTATTTCTTATATAGGCCCATTTAAGTTGA
AAACAATCTTCAAAAGTCCCACATCGCTTAGATAAGAAAACGAAGCTGAGTTTATATACAGCTAGAGTCG
AAGTAGTGATTGGGAGACCAACCCAGTGGACATAAGCCTGTTCGGTTCGTAAGCTGTAATGCAAGTAGCG
TATGCGCTCACGCAACTGGTCCAGAACCTTGACCGAACGCAGCGGTGGTAACGGCGCAGTGGCGGTTTTC
ATGGCTTGTTATGACTGTTTTTTTGGGGTACAGTCTATGCCTCGGGCATCCAAGCAGCAAGCGCGTTACG
CCGTGGGTCGATGTTTGATGTTATGGAGCAGCAACGATGTTACGCAGCAGGGCAGTCGCCCTAAAACAAA
GTTAAACATCATGGGGGAAGCGGTGATCGCCGAAGTATCGACTCAACTATCAGAGGTAGTTGGCGTCATC
GAGCGCCATCTCGAACCGACGTTGCTGGCCGTACATTTGTACGGCTCCGCAGTGGATGGCGGCCTGAAGC
CACACAGTGATATTGATTTGCTGGTTACGGTGACCGTAAGGCTTGATGAAACAACGCGGCGAGCTTTGAT
CAACGACCTTTTGGAAACTTCGGCTTCCCCTGGAGAGAGCGAGATTCTCCGCGCTGTAGAAGTCACCATT
GTTGTGCACGACGACATCATTCCGTGGCGTTATCCAGCTAAGCGCGAACTGCAATTTGGAGAATGGCAGC
GCAATGACATTCTTGCAGGTATCTTCGAGCCAGCCACGATCGACATTGATCTGGCTATCTTGCTGACAAA
AGCAAGAGAACATAGCGTTGCCTTGGTAGGTCCAGCGGCGGAGGAACTCTTTGATCCGGTTCCTGAACAG
GATCTATTTGAGGCGCTAAATGAAACCTTAACGCTATGGAACTCGCCGCCCGACTGGGCTGGCGATGAGC
GAAATGTAGTGCTTACGTTGTCCCGCATTTGGTACAGCGCAGTAACCGGCAAAATCGCGCCGAAGGATGT
CGCTGCCGACTGGGCAATGGAGCGCCTGCCGGCCCAGTATCAGCCCGTCATACTTGAAGCTAGACAGGCT
TATCTTGGACAAGAAGAAGATCGCTTGGCCTCGCGCGCAGATCAGTTGGAAGAATTTGTCCACTACGTGA
AAGGCGAGATCACCAAGGTAGTCGGCAAATAATGTCTAGCTAGAAATTCGTTCAAGCCGACGCCGCTTCG
CGGCGCGGCTTAACTCAAGCGTTAGATGCACTAAGCACATAATTGCTCACAGCCAAACTATCAGGTCAAG
TCTGCTTTTATTATTTTTAAGCGTGCATAATAAGCCGGTCTCGGTTTTAGAGCTAGAAATAGCAAGTTAA
AATAAGGCTAGTCCGTTATCAACTTGAAAAAGTGGCACCGAGTCGGTGCTTTTTTTTGCAAAATTTTCCA
GATCGATTTCTTCTTCCTCTGTTCTTCGGCGTTCAATTTCTGGGGTTTTCTCTTCGTTTTCTGTAACTGA
AACCTAAAATTTGACCTAAAAAAAATCTCAAATAATATGATTCAGTGGTTTTGTACTTTTCAGTTAGTTG
AGTTTTGCAGTTCCGATGAGATAAACCAATACCATGGTTATACTAGTCTCAACTTTTGATTCGCTATTTG
CAGTGCACCTGTGGCGTTCATCACATCTTTTGTGACACTGTTTGCACTGGTCATTGCTATTACAAAGGAC
CTTCCTGATGTTGAAGGAGATCGAAAGTAAGTAACTGCACGCATAACCATTTTCTTTCCGCTCTTTGGCT
CAATCCATTTGACAGTCAAAGACAATGTTTAACCAGCTCCGTTTGATATATTGTCTTTATGTGTTTGTTC
AAGCATGTTTAGTTAATCATGCCTTTGATTGATCTTGAATAGGTTCCAAATATCAACCCTGGCAACAAAA
CTTGGAGTGAGAAACATTGCATTCCTCGGTTCTGGACTTCTGCTAGTAAATTATGTTTCAGCCATATCAC
TAGCTTTCTACATGCCTCAGGTGAATTCATCTATTTCCGTCTTAACTATTTCGGTTAATTAAAGCACGAA
CACCATTACTGCATGTAGAAGCTTGATAAACTATCGCCACCAATTTATTTTTGTTGCGATATTGTTACTT
TCCTCAGTATGCAGCTTTGAAAAGACCAACCCTCTTATCCTTTAACAATGAACAGGTTTTTAGAGGTAGC
TTGATGATTCCTGCACATGTGATCTTGGCTTCAGGCTTAATTTTCCAGGTAAAGCATTATGAGATACTCT
TATATCTCTTACATACTTTTGAGATAATGCACAAGAACTTCATAACTATATGCTTTAGTTTCTGCATTTG
ACACTGCCAAATTCATTAATCTCTAATATCTTTGTTGTTGATCTTTGGTAGACATGGGTACTAGAAAAAG
CAAACTACACCAAGGTAAAATACTTTTGTACAAACATAAACTCGTTATCACGGAACATCAATGGAGTGTA
TATCTAACGGAGTGTAGAAACATTTGATTATTGCAGGAAGCTATCTCAGGATATTATCGGTTTATATGGA
ATCTCTTCTACGCAGAGTATCTGTTATTCCCCTTCCTCTAGCTTTCAATTTCATGGTGAGGATATGCAGT
TTTCTTTGTATATCATTCTTCTTCTTCTTTGTAGCTTGGAGTCAAAATCGGTTCCTTCATGTACATACAT
CAAGGATATGTCCTTCTGAATTTTTATATCTTGCAATAAAAATGCTTGTACCAATTGAAACACCAGCTTT
TTGAGTTCTATGATCACTGACTTGGTTCTAACCAAAAAAAAAAAAATGTTTAATTTACATATCTAAAAGT
AGGTTTAGGGAAACCTAAACAGTAAAATATTTGTATATTATTCGAATTTCACTCATCATAAAAACTTAAA
TTGCACCATAAAATTTTGTTTTACTATTAATGATGTAATTTGTGTAACTTAAGATAAAAATAATATTCCG
TAAGTTAACCGGCTAAAACCACGTATAAACCAGGGAACCTGTTAAACCGGTTCTTTACTGGATAAAGAAA
TGAAAGCCCATGTAGACAGCTCCATTAGAGCCCAAACCCTAAATTTCTCATCTATATAAAAGGAGTGACA
TTAGGGTTTTTGTTCGTCCTCTTAAAGCTTCTCGTTTTCTCTGCCGTCTCTCTCATTCGCGCGACGCAAA
CGATCTTCAGGTGATCTTCTTTCTCCAAATCCTCTCTCATAACTCTGATTTCGTACTTGTGTATTTGAGC
TCACGCTCTGTTTCTCTCACCACAGCCTCTAGATGGATTACAAGGACCACGACGGGGATTACAAGGACCA
CGACATTGATTACAAGGATGATGATGACAAGATGGCTCCGAAGAAGAAGAGGAAGGTTGGCATCCACGGG
GTGCCAGCTGCTGACAAGAAGTACTCGATCGGCCTCGATATTGGGACTAACTCTGTTGGCTGGGCCGTGA
TCACCGACGAGTACAAGGTGCCCTCAAAGAAGTTCAAGGTCCTGGGCAACACCGATCGGCATTCCATCAA
GAAGAATCTCATTGGCGCTCTCCTGTTCGACAGCGGCGAGACGGCTGAGGCTACGCGGCTCAAGCGCACC
GCCCGCAGGCGGTACACGCGCAGGAAGAATCGCATCTGCTACCTGCAGGAGATTTTCTCCAACGAGATGG
CGAAGGTTGACGATTCTTTCTTCCACAGGCTGGAGGAGTCATTCCTCGTGGAGGAGGATAAGAAGCACGA
GCGGCATCCAATCTTCGGCAACATTGTCGACGAGGTTGCCTACCACGAGAAGTACCCTACGATCTACCAT
CTGCGGAAGAAGCTCGTGGACTCCACAGATAAGGCGGACCTCCGCCTGATCTACCTCGCTCTGGCCCACA
TGATTAAGTTCAGGGGCCATTTCCTGATCGAGGGGGATCTCAACCCGGACAATAGCGATGTTGACAAGCT
GTTCATCCAGCTCGTGCAGACGTACAACCAGCTCTTCGAGGAGAACCCCATTAATGCGTCAGGCGTCGAC
GCGAAGGCTATCCTGTCCGCTAGGCTCTCGAAGTCTCGGCGCCTCGAGAACCTGATCGCCCAGCTGCCGG
GCGAGAAGAAGAACGGCCTGTTCGGGAATCTCATTGCGCTCAGCCTGGGGCTCACGCCCAACTTCAAGTC
GAATTTCGATCTCGCTGAGGACGCCAAGCTGCAGCTCTCCAAGGACACATACGACGATGACCTGGATAAC
CTCCTGGCCCAGATCGGCGATCAGTACGCGGACCTGTTCCTCGCTGCCAAGAATCTGTCGGACGCCATCC
TCCTGTCTGATATTCTCAGGGTGAACACCGAGATTACGAAGGCTCCGCTCTCAGCCTCCATGATCAAGCG
CTACGACGAGCACCATCAGGATCTGACCCTCCTGAAGGCGCTGGTCAGGCAGCAGCTCCCCGAGAAGTAC
AAGGAGATCTTCTTCGATCAGTCGAAGAACGGCTACGCTGGGTACATTGACGGCGGGGCCTCTCAGGAGG
AGTTCTACAAGTTCATCAAGCCGATTCTGGAGAAGATGGACGGCACGGAGGAGCTGCTGGTGAAGCTCAA
TCGCGAGGACCTCCTGAGGAAGCAGCGGACATTCGATAACGGCAGCATCCCACACCAGATTCATCTCGGG
GAGCTGCACGCTATCCTGAGGAGGCAGGAGGACTTCTACCCTTTCCTCAAGGATAACCGCGAGAAGATCG
AGAAGATTCTGACTTTCAGGATCCCGTACTACGTCGGCCCACTCGCTAGGGGCAACTCCCGCTTCGCTTG
GATGACCCGCAAGTCAGAGGAGACGATCACGCCGTGGAACTTCGAGGAGGTGGTCGACAAGGGCGCTAGC
GCTCAGTCGTTCATCGAGAGGATGACGAATTTCGACAAGAACCTGCCAAATGAGAAGGTGCTCCCTAAGC
ACTCGCTCCTGTACGAGTACTTCACAGTCTACAACGAGCTGACTAAGGTGAAGTATGTGACCGAGGGCAT
GAGGAAGCCGGCTTTCCTGTCTGGGGAGCAGAAGAAGGCCATCGTGGACCTCCTGTTCAAGACCAACCGG
AAGGTCACGGTTAAGCAGCTCAAGGAGGACTACTTCAAGAAGATTGAGTGCTTCGATTCGGTCGAGATCT
CTGGCGTTGAGGACCGCTTCAACGCCTCCCTGGGGACCTACCACGATCTCCTGAAGATCATTAAGGATAA
GGACTTCCTGGACAACGAGGAGAATGAGGATATCCTCGAGGACATTGTGCTGACACTCACTCTGTTCGAG
GACCGGGAGATGATCGAGGAGCGCCTGAAGACTTACGCCCATCTCTTCGATGACAAGGTCATGAAGCAGC
TCAAGAGGAGGAGGTACACCGGCTGGGGGAGGCTGAGCAGGAAGCTCATCAACGGCATTCGGGACAAGCA
GTCCGGGAAGACGATCCTCGACTTCCTGAAGAGCGATGGCTTCGCGAACCGCAATTTCATGCAGCTGATT
CACGATGACAGCCTCACATTCAAGGAGGATATCCAGAAGGCTCAGGTGAGCGGCCAGGGGGACTCGCTGC
ACGAGCATATCGCGAACCTCGCTGGCTCGCCAGCTATCAAGAAGGGGATTCTGCAGACCGTGAAGGTTGT
GGACGAGCTGGTGAAGGTCATGGGCAGGCACAAGCCTGAGAACATCGTCATTGAGATGGCCCGGGAGAAT
CAGACCACGCAGAAGGGCCAGAAGAACTCACGCGAGAGGATGAAGAGGATCGAGGAGGGCATTAAGGAGC
TGGGGTCCCAGATCCTCAAGGAGCACCCGGTGGAGAACACGCAGCTGCAGAATGAGAAGCTCTACCTGTA
CTACCTCCAGAATGGCCGCGATATGTATGTGGACCAGGAGCTGGATATTAACAGGCTCAGCGATTACGAC
GTCGATCATATCGTTCCACAGTCATTCCTGAAGGATGACTCCATTGACAACAAGGTCCTCACCAGGTCGG
ACAAGAACCGGGGCAAGTCTGATAATGTTCCTTCAGAGGAGGTCGTTAAGAAGATGAAGAACTACTGGCG
CCAGCTCCTGAATGCCAAGCTGATCACGCAGCGGAAGTTCGATAACCTCACAAAGGCTGAGAGGGGCGGG
CTCTCTGAGCTGGACAAGGCGGGCTTCATCAAGAGGCAGCTGGTCGAGACACGGCAGATCACTAAGCACG
TTGCGCAGATTCTCGACTCACGGATGAACACTAAGTACGATGAGAATGACAAGCTGATCCGCGAGGTGAA
GGTCATCACCCTGAAGTCAAAGCTCGTCTCCGACTTCAGGAAGGATTTCCAGTTCTACAAGGTTCGGGAG
ATCAACAATTACCACCATGCCCATGACGCGTACCTGAACGCGGTGGTCGGCACAGCTCTGATCAAGAAGT
ACCCAAAGCTCGAGAGCGAGTTCGTGTACGGGGACTACAAGGTTTACGATGTGAGGAAGATGATCGCCAA
GTCGGAGCAGGAGATTGGCAAGGCTACCGCCAAGTACTTCTTCTACTCTAACATTATGAATTTCTTCAAG
ACAGAGATCACTCTGGCCAATGGCGAGATCCGGAAGCGCCCCCTCATCGAGACGAACGGCGAGACGGGGG
AGATCGTGTGGGACAAGGGCAGGGATTTCGCGACCGTCAGGAAGGTTCTCTCCATGCCACAAGTGAATAT
CGTCAAGAAGACAGAGGTCCAGACTGGCGGGTTCTCTAAGGAGTCAATTCTGCCTAAGCGGAACAGCGAC
AAGCTCATCGCCCGCAAGAAGGACTGGGATCCGAAGAAGTACGGCGGGTTCGACAGCCCCACTGTGGCCT
ACTCGGTCCTGGTTGTGGCGAAGGTTGAGAAGGGCAAGTCCAAGAAGCTCAAGAGCGTGAAGGAGCTGCT
GGGGATCACGATTATGGAGCGCTCCAGCTTCGAGAAGAACCCGATCGATTTCCTGGAGGCGAAGGGCTAC
AAGGAGGTGAAGAAGGACCTGATCATTAAGCTCCCCAAGTACTCACTCTTCGAGCTGGAGAACGGCAGGA
AGCGGATGCTGGCTTCCGCTGGCGAGCTGCAGAAGGGGAACGAGCTGGCTCTGCCGTCCAAGTATGTGAA
CTTCCTCTACCTGGCCTCCCACTACGAGAAGCTCAAGGGCAGCCCCGAGGACAACGAGCAGAAGCAGCTG
TTCGTCGAGCAGCACAAGCATTACCTCGACGAGATCATTGAGCAGATTTCCGAGTTCTCCAAGCGCGTGA
TCCTGGCCGACGCGAATCTGGATAAGGTCCTCTCCGCGTACAACAAGCACCGCGACAAGCCAATCAGGGA
GCAGGCTGAGAATATCATTCATCTCTTCACCCTGACGAACCTCGGCGCCCCTGCTGCTTTCAAGTACTTC
GACACAACTATCGATCGCAAGAGGTACACAAGCACTAAGGAGGTCCTGGACGCGACCCTCATCCACCAGT
CGATTACCGGCCTCTACGAGACGCGCATCGACCTGTCTCAGCTCGGGGGCGACAAGCGGCCAGCGGCGAC
GAAGAAGGCGGGGCAGGCGAAGAAGAAGAAGTGAGCTCAGAGCTTTCGTTCGTATCATCGGTTTCGACAA
CGTTCGTCAAGTTCAATGCATCAGTTTCATTGCGCACACACCAGAATCCTACTGAGTTTGAGTATTATGG
CATTGGGAAAACTGTTTTTCTTGTACCATTTGTTGTGCTTGTAATTTACTGTGTTTTTTATTCGGTTTTC
GCTATCGAACTGTGAAATGGAAATGGATGGAGAAGAGTTAATGAATGATATGGTCCTTTTGTTCATTCTC
AAATTAATATTATTTGTTTTTTCTCTTATTTGTTGTGTGTTGAATTTGAAATTATAAGAGATATGCAAAC
ATTTTGTTTTGAGTAAAAATGTGTCAAATCGTGGCCTCTAATGACCGAAGTTAATATGAGGAGTAAAACA
CTTGTAGTTGTACCATTATGCTTATTCACTAGGCAACAAATATATTTTCAGACCTAGAAAAGCTGCAAAT
GTTACTGAATACAAGTATGTCCTCTTGTGTTTTAGACATTTATGAACTTTCCTTTATGTAATTTTCCAGA
ATCCTTGTCAGATTCTAATCATTGCTTTATAATTATAGTTATACTCATGGATTTGTAGTTGAGTATGAAA
ATATTTTTTAATGCATTTTATGACTTGCCAATTGGGCGTAATCATGGTCATAGCTGTTTCCTGTGTGAAA
TTGTTATCCGCTCACAATTCCACACAACATACGAGCCGGAAGCATAAAGTGTAAAGCCTGGGGTGCCTAA
TGAGTGAGCTAACTCACATTAATTGCGTTGCGCTCACTGCCCGCTTTCCAGTCGGGAAACCTGTCGTGCC
AGCTGCATTAATGAATCGGCCAACGCGCGGGGAGAGGCGGTTTGCGTATTGGCTAGAGCAGCTTGCCAAC
ATGGTGGAGCACGACACTCTCGTCTACTCCAAGAATATCAAAGATACAGTCTCAGAAGACCAAAGGGCTA
TTGAGACTTTTCAACAAAGGGTAATATCGGGAAACCTCCTCGGATTCCATTGCCCAGCTATCTGTCACTT
CATCAAAAGGACAGTAGAAAAGGAAGGTGGCACCTACAAATGCCATCATTGCGATAAAGGAAAGGCTATC
GTTCAAGATGCCTCTGCCGACAGTGGTCCCAAAGATGGACCCCCACCCACGAGGAGCATCGTGGAAAAAG
AAGACGTTCCAACCACGTCTTCAAAGCAAGTGGATTGATGTGAACATGGTGGAGCACGACACTCTCGTCT
ACTCCAAGAATATCAAAGATACAGTCTCAGAAGACCAAAGGGCTATTGAGACTTTTCAACAAAGGGTAAT
ATCGGGAAACCTCCTCGGATTCCATTGCCCAGCTATCTGTCACTTCATCAAAAGGACAGTAGAAAAGGAA
GGTGGCACCTACAAATGCCATCATTGCGATAAAGGAAAGGCTATCGTTCAAGATGCCTCTGCCGACAGTG
GTCCCAAAGATGGACCCCCACCCACGAGGAGCATCGTGGAAAAAGAAGACGTTCCAACCACGTCTTCAAA
GCAAGTGGATTGATGTGATATCTCCACTGACGTAAGGGATGACGCACAATCCCACTATCCTTCGCAAGAC
CCTTCCTCTATATAAGGAAGTTCATTTCATTTGGAGAGGACACGCTGAAATCACCAGTCTCTCTCTACAA
ATCTATCTCTCTCGAGCTTTCGCAGATCTGTCGATCGACCATGGGGATTGAACAAGATGGATTGCACGCA
GGTTCTCCGGCCGCTTGGGTGGAGAGGCTATTCGGCTATGACTGGGCACAACAGACAATCGGCTGCTCTG
ATGCCGCCGTGTTTCGGCTGTCAGCGCAGGGGCGCCCGGTTCTTTTTGTCAAGACCGACCTGTCCGGTGC
CCTGAATGAACTCCAGGACGAGGCAGCGCGGCTATCGTGGCTGGCCACGACGGGCGTTCCTTGCGCAGCT
GTGCTCGACGTTGTCACTGAAGCGGGAAGGGACTGGCTGCTATTGGGCGAAGTGCCGGGGCAGGATCTCC
TGTCATCTCACCTTGCTCCTGCCGAGAAAGTATCCATCATGGCTGATGCAATGCGGCGGCTGCATACGCT
TGATCCGGCTACCTGCCCATTCGACCACCAAGCGAAACATCGCATCGAGCGAGCACGTACTCGGATGGAA
GCCGGTCTTGTCGATCAGGATGATCTGGACGAAGAGCATCAGGGGCTCGCGCCAGCCGAACTGTTCGCCA
GGCTCAAGGCGCGCATGCCCGACGGCGAGGATCTCGTCGTGACACATGGCGATGCCTGCTTGCCGAATAT
CATGGTGGAAAATGGCCGCTTTTCTGGATTCATCGACTGTGGCCGGCTGGGTGTGGCGGACCGCTATCAG
GACATAGCGTTGGCTACCCGTGATATTGCTGAAGAGCTTGGCGGCGAATGGGCTGACCGCTTCCTCGTGC
TTTACGGTATCGCCGCTCCCGATTCGCAGCGCATCGCCTTCTATCGCCTTCTTGACGAGTTCTTCTGAGC
GGGACTCTGGGGTTCGGATCGATCCTCTAGCTAGAGTCGATCGACAAGCTCGAGTTTCTCCATAATAATG
TGTGAGTAGTTCCCAGATAAGGGAATTAGGGTTCCTATAGGGTTTCGCTCATGTGTTGAGCATATAAGAA
ACCCTTAGTATGTATTTGTATTTGTAAAATACTTCTATCAATAAAATTTCTAATTCCTAAAACCAAAATC
CAGTACTAAAATCCAGATCCCCCGAATTAATTCGGCGTTAATTCAGTACATTAAAAACGTCCGCAATGTG
TTATTAAGTTGTCTAAGCGTCAATTTGTTTACACCACAATATATCCTGCCACCAGCCAGCCAACAGCTCC
CCGACCGGCAGCTCGGCACAAAATCACCACTCGATACAGGCAGCCCATCAGTCCGGGACGGCGTCAGCGG
GAGAGCCGTTGTAAGGCGGCAGACTTTGCTCATGTTACCGATGCTATTCGGAAGAACGGCAACTAAGCTG
CCGGGTTTGAAACACGGATGATCTCGCGGAGGGTAGCATGTTGATTGTAACGATGACAGAGCGTTGCTGC
CTGTGATCACCGCGGTTTCAAAATCGGCTCCGTCGATACTATGTTATACGCCAACTTTGAAAACAACTTT
GAAAAAGCTGTTTTCTGGTATTTAAGGTTTTAGAATGCAAGGAACAGTGAATTGGAGTTCGTCTTGTTAT
AATTAGCTTCTTGGGGTATCTTTAAATACTGTAGAAAAGAGGAAGGAAATAATAAATGGCTAAAATGAGA
ATATCACCGGAATTGAAAAAACTGATCGAAAAATACCGCTGCGTAAAAGATACGGAAGGAATGTCTCCTG
CTAAGGTATATAAGCTGGTGGGAGAAAATGAAAACCTATATTTAAAAATGACGGACAGCCGGTATAAAGG
GACCACCTATGATGTGGAACGGGAAAAGGACATGATGCTATGGCTGGAAGGAAAGCTGCCTGTTCCAAAG
GTCCTGCACTTTGAACGGCATGATGGCTGGAGCAATCTGCTCATGAGTGAGGCCGATGGCGTCCTTTGCT
CGGAAGAGTATGAAGATGAACAAAGCCCTGAAAAGATTATCGAGCTGTATGCGGAGTGCATCAGGCTCTT
TCACTCCATCGACATATCGGATTGTCCCTATACGAATAGCTTAGACAGCCGCTTAGCCGAATTGGATTAC
TTACTGAATAACGATCTGGCCGATGTGGATTGCGAAAACTGGGAAGAAGACACTCCATTTAAAGATCCGC
GCGAGCTGTATGATTTTTTAAAGACGGAAAAGCCCGAAGAGGAACTTGTCTTTTCCCACGGCGACCTGGG
AGACAGCAACATCTTTGTGAAAGATGGCAAAGTAAGTGGCTTTATTGATCTTGGGAGAAGCGGCAGGGCG
GACAAGTGGTATGACATTGCCTTCTGCGTCCGGTCGATCAGGGAGGATATCGGGGAAGAACAGTATGTCG
AGCTATTTTTTGACTTACTGGGGATCAAGCCTGATTGGGAGAAAATAAAATATTATATTTTACTGGATGA
ATTGTTTTAGTACCTAGAATGCATGACCAAAATCCCTTAACGTGAGTTTTCGTTCCACTGAGCGCTGAGA
GATCCCCTCATAATTTCCCCAAAGCGTAACCATGTGTGAATAAATTTTGAGCTAGTAGGGTTGCAGCCAC
GAGTAAGTCTTCCCTTGTTATTGTGTAGCCAGAATGCCGCAAAACTTCCATGCCTAAGCGAACTGTTGAG
AGTACGTTTCGATTTCTGACTGTGTTAGCCTGGAAGTGCTTGTCCCAACCTTGTTTCTGAGCATGAACGC
CCGCAAGCCAACATGTTAGTTGAAGCATCAGGGCGATTAGCAGCATGATATCAAAACGCTCTGAGCTGCT
CGTTCGGCTATGGCGTAGGCCTAGTCCGTAGGCAGGACTTTTCAAGTCTCGGAAGGTTTCTTCAATCTGC
ATTCGCTTCGAATAGATATTAACAAGTTGTTTGGGTGTTCGAATTTCAACAGGTAAGTTAGTTGCTAGAA
CCCATGGCTCCTTTGCCGACGCTGAGTAGATTTTAGGTGACGGGTGGTGACAATGAGTCCGTGTCGAGCG
CTGATTTTTTCGGCCTTTAGAGCGAGATTTATACAATAGAATTTGGCATGAGATTGGATTGCTTTTAGTC
AGCCTCTTATAGCCTAAAGTCTTTGAGTGACTAGATGACATATCATGTAAGTTGCTGATAGGTTTCCAGT
TTTCCGCTCCTAGGTCTGCATATTGTACTTTTCCTCTTACTCGACTTAACCAGTACCAACCCAGCTTCTC
AACGGATTTATACCATGGCACTTTAAAGCCAGCATCACTGACAATGAGCGGTGTGGTGTTACTCGGTAGA
ATGCTCGCAAGGTCGGCTAGAAATTGGTCATGAGCTTTCTTTGAACATTGCTCTGAAAGCGGGAACGCTT
TCTCATAAAGAGTAACAGAACGACCGTGTAGTGCGACTGAAGCTCGCAATACCATAAGTCGTTTTTGCTC
ACGAATATCAGACCAGTCAACAAGTACAATGGGCATCGTATTGCCCGAACAGATAAAGCTAGCATGCCAA
CGGTATACAGCGAGTCGCTCTTTGTGGAGGTGACGATTACCTAACAATCGGTCGATTCGTTTGATGTTAT
GTTTTGTTCTCGCTTTGGTTGGCAGGTTACGGCCAAGTTCGGTAAGAGTGAGAGTTTTACAGTCAAGTAA
TGCGTGGCAAGCCAACGTTAAGCTGTTGAGTCGTTTTAAGTGTAATTCGGGGCAGAATTGGTAAAGAGAG
TCGTGTAAAATATCGAGTTCGCACATCTTGTTGTCTGATTATTGATTTTTCGCGAAACCATTTGATCATA
TGACAAGATGTGTATCCACCTTAACTTAATGATTTTTACCAAAATCATTAGGGGATTCATCAGCACTGAG
CGTCAGACCCCGTAGAAAAGATCAAAGGATCTTCTTGAGATCCTTTTTTTCTGCGCGTAATCTGCTGCTT
GCAAACAAAAAAACCACCGCTACCAGCGGTGGTTTGTTTGCCGGATCAAGAGCTACCAACTCTTTTTCCG
AAGGTAACTGGCTTCAGCAGAGCGCAGATACCAAATACTGTCCTTCTAGTGTAGCCGTAGTTAGGCCACC
ACTTCAAGAACTCTGTAGCACCGCCTACATACCTCGCTCTGCTAATCCTGTTACCAGTGGCTGCTGCCAG
TGGCGATAAGTCGTGTCTTACCGGGTTGGACTCAAGACGATAGTTACCGGATAAGGCGCAGCGGTCGGGC
TGAACGGGGGGTTCGTGCACACAGCCCAGCTTGGAGCGAACGACCTACACCGAACTGAGATACCTACAGC
GTGAGCTATGAGAAAGCGCCACGCTTCCCGAAGGGAGAAAGGCGGACAGGTATCCGGTAAGCGGCAGGGT
CGGAACAGGAGAGCGCACGAGGGAGCTTCCAGGGGGAAACGCCTGGTATCTTTATAGTCCTGTCGGGTTT
CGCCACCTCTGACTTGAGCGTCGATTTTTGTGATGCTCGTCAGGGGGGCGGAGCCTATGGAAAAACGCCA
GCAACGCGGCCTTTTTACGGTTCCTGGCCTTTTGCTGGCCTTTTGCTCACATGTTCTTTCCTGCGTTATC
CCCTGATTCTGTGGATAACCGTATTACCGCCTTTGAGTGAGCTGATACCGCTCGCCGCAGCCGAACGACC
GAGCGCAGCGAGTCAGTGAGCGAGGAAGCGGAAGAGCGCCTGATGCGGTATTTTCTCCTTACGCATCTGT
GCGGTATTTCACACCGCATATGGTGCACTCTCAGTACAATCTGCTCTGATGCCGCATAGTTAAGCCAGTA
TACACTCCGCTATCGCTACGTGACTGGGTCATGGCTGCGCCCCGACACCCGCCAACACCCGCTGACGCGC
CCTGACGGGCTTGTCTGCTCCCGGCATCCGCTTACAGACAAGCTGTGACCGTCTCCGGGAGCTGCATGTG
TCAGAGGTTTTCACCGTCATCACCGAAACGCGCGAGGCAGGGTGCCTTGATGTGGGCGCCGGCGGTCGAG
TGGCGACGGCGCGGCTTGTCCGCGCCCTGGTAGATTGCCTGGCCGTAGGCCAGCCATTTTTGAGCGGCCA
GCGGCCGCGATAGGCCGACGCGAAGCGGCGGGGCGTAGGGAGCGCAGCGACCGAAGGGTAGGCGCTTTTT
GCAGCTCTTCGGCTGTGCGCTGGCCAGACAGTTATGCACAGGCCAGGCGGGTTTTAAGAGTTTTAATAAG
TTTTAAAGAGTTTTAGGCGGAAAAATCGCCTTTTTTCTCTTTTATATCAGTCACTTACATGTGTGACCGG
TTCCCAATGTACGGCTTTGGGTTCCCAATGTACGGGTTCCGGTTCCCAATGTACGGCTTTGGGTTCCCAA
TGTACGTGCTATCCACAGGAAACAGACCTTTTCGACCTTTTTCCCCTGCTAGGGCAATTTGCCCTAGCAT
CTGCTCCGTACATTAGGAACCGGCGGATGCTTCGCCCTCGATCAGGTTGCGGTAGCGCATGACTAGGATC
GGGCCAGCCTGCCCCGCCTCCTCCTTCAAATCGTACTCCGGCAGGTCATTTGACCCGATCAGCTTGCGCA
CGGTGAAACAGAACTTCTTGAACTCTCCGGCGCTGCCACTGCGTTCGTAGATCGTCTTGAACAACCATCT
GGCTTCTGCCTTGCCTGCGGCGCGGCGTGCCAGGCGGTAGAGAAAACGGCCGATGCCGGGATCGATCAAA
AAGTAATCGGGGTGAACCGTCAGCACGTCCGGGTTCTTGCCTTCTGTGATCTCGCGGTACATCCAATCAG
CTAGCTCGATCTCGATGTACTCCGGCCGCCCGGTTTCGCTCTTTACGATCTTGTAGCGGCTAATCAAGGC
TTCACCCTCGGATACCGTCACCAGGCGGCCGTTCTTGGCCTTCTTCGTACGCTGCATGGCAACGTGCGTG
GTGTTTAACCGAATGCAGGTTTCTACCAGGTCGTCTTTCTGCTTTCCGCCATCGGCTCGCCGGCAGAACT
TGAGTACGTCCGCAACGTGTGGACGGAACACGCGGCCGGGCTTGTCTCCCTTCCCTTCCCGGTATCGGTT
CATGGATTCGGTTAGATGGGAAACCGCCATCAGTACCAGGTCGTAATCCCACACACTGGCCATGCCGGCC
GGCCCTGCGGAAACCTCTACGTGCCCGTCTGGAAGCTCGTAGCGGATCACCTCGCCAGCTCGTCGGTCAC
GCTTCGACAGACGGAAAACGGCCACGTCCATGATGCTGCGACTATCGCGGGTGCCCACGTCATAGAGCAT
CGGAACGAAAAAATCTGGTTGCTCGTCGCCCTTGGGCGGCTTCCTAATCGACGGCGCACCGGCTGCCGGC
GGTTGCCGGGATTCTTTGCGGATTCGATCAGCGGCCGCTTGCCACGATTCACCGGGGCGTGCTTCTGCCT
CGATGCGTTGCCGCTGGGCGGCCTGCGCGGCCTTCAACTTCTCCACCAGGTCATCACCCAGCGCCGCGCC
GATTTGTACCGGGCCGGATGGTTTGCGACCGCTCACGCCGATTCCTCGGGCTTGGGGGTTCCAGTGCCAT
TGCAGGGCCGGCAGGCAACCCAGCCGCTTACGCCTGGCCAACCGCCCGTTCCTCCACACATGGGGCATTC
CACGGCGTCGGTGCCTGGTTGTTCTTGATTTTCCATGCCGCCTCCTTTAGCCGCTAAAATTCATCTACTC
ATTTATTCATTTGCTCATTTACTCTGGTAGCTGCGCGATGTATTCAGATAGCAGCTCGGTAATGGTCTTG
CCTTGGCGTACCGCGTACATCTTCAGCTTGGTGTGATCCTCCGCCGGCAACTGAAAGTTGACCCGCTTCA
TGGCTGGCGTGTCTGCCAGGCTGGCCAACGTTGCAGCCTTGCTGCTGCGTGCGCTCGGACGGCCGGCACT
TAGCGTGTTTGTGCTTTTGCTCATTTTCTCTTTACCTCATTAACTCAAATGAGTTTTGATTTAATTTCAG
CGGCCAGCGCCTGGACCTCGCGGGCAGCGTCGCCCTCGGGTTCTGATTCAAGAACGGTTGTGCCGGCGGC
GGCAGTGCCTGGGTAGCTCACGCGCTGCGTGATACGGGACTCAAGAATGGGCAGCTCGTACCCGGCCAGC
GCCTCGGCAACCTCACCGCCGATGCGCGTGCCTTTGATCGCCCGCGACACGACAAAGGCCGCTTGTAGCC
TTCCATCCGTGACCTCAATGCGCTGCTTAACCAGCTCCACCAGGTCGGCGGTGGCCCATATGTCGTAAGG
GCTTGGCTGCACCGGAATCAGCACGAAGTCGGCTGCCTTGATCGCGGACACAGCCAAGTCCGCCGCCTGG
GGCGCTCCGTCGATCACTACGAAGTCGCGCCGGCCGATGGCCTTCACGTCGCGGTCAATCGTCGGGCGGT
CGATGCCGACAACGGTTAGCGGTTGATCTTCCCGCACGGCCGCCCAATCGCGGGCACTGCCCTGGGGATC
GGAATCGACTAACAGAACATCGGCCCCGGCGAGTTGCAGGGCGCGGGCTAGATGGGTTGCGATGGTCGTC
TTGCCTGACCCGCCTTTCTGGTTAAGTACAGCGATAACCTTCATGCGTTCCCCTTGCGTATTTGTTTATT
TACTCATCGCATCATATACGCAGCGACCGCATGACGCAAGCTGTTTTACTCAAATACACATCACCTTTTT
AGACGGCGGCGCTCGGTTTCTTCAGCGGCCAAGCTGGCCGGCCAGGCCGCCAGCTTGGCATCAGACAAAC
CGGCCAGGATTTCATGCAGCCGCACGGTTGAGACGTGCGCGGGCGGCTCGAACACGTACCCGGCCGCGAT
CATCTCCGCCTCGATCTCTTCGGTAATGAAAAACGGTTCGTCCTGGCCGTCCTGGTGCGGTTTCATGCTT
GTTCCTCTTGGCGTTCATTCTCGGCGGCCGCCAGGGCGTCGGCCTCGGTCAATGCGTCCTCACGGAAGGC
ACCGCGCCGCCTGGCCTCGGTGGGCGTCACTTCCTCGCTGCGCTCAAGTGCGCGGTACAGGGTCGAGCGA
TGCACGCCAAGCAGTGCAGCCGCCTCTTTCACGGTGCGGCCTTCCTGGTCGATCAGCTCGCGGGCGTGCG
CGATCTGTGCCGGGGTGAGGGTAGGGCGGGGGCCAAACTTCACGCCTCGGGCCTTGGCGGCCTCGCGCCC
GCTCCGGGTGCGGTCGATGATTAGGGAACGCTCGAACTCGGCAATGCCGGCGAACACGGTCAACACCATG
CGGCCGGCCGGCGTGGTGGTGTCGGCCCACGGCTCTGCCAGGCTACGCAGGCCCGCGCCGGCCTCCTGGA
TGCGCTCGGCAATGTCCAGTAGGTCGCGGGTGCTGCGGGCCAGGCGGTCTAGCCTGGTCACTGTCACAAC
GTCGCCAGGGCGTAGGTGGTCAAGCATCCTGGCCAGCTCCGGGCGGTCGCGCCTGGTGCCGGTGATCTTC
TCGGAAAACAGCTTGGTGCAGCCGGCCGCGTGCAGTTCGGCCCGTTGGTTGGTCAAGTCCTGGTCGTCGG
TGCTGACGCGGGCATAGCCCAGCAGGCCAGCGGCGGCGCTCTTGTTCATGGCGTAATGTCTCCGGTTCTA
GTCGCAAGTATTCTACTTTATGCGACTAAAACACGCGACAAGAAAACGCCAGGAAAAGGGCAGGGCGGCA
GCCTGTCGCGTAACTTAGGACTTGTGCGACATGTCGTTTTCAGAAGACGGCTGCACTGAACGTCAGAAGC
CGACTGCACTATAGCAGCGGAGGGGTTGGATCAAAGTACTTTGATCCCGAGGGGAACCCTGTGGTTGGCA
TGCACATACAAATGGACGAACGGATAAACCTTTTCACGCCCTTTTAAATATCCGATTATTCTAATAAACG
CTCTTTTCTCTTAG
